Addgene plasmid #163097: pRD128
Purpose: Expression of mTurquoise2_H-NSdbd in Escherichia coli (and, potentially, other bacteria)
Depositing lab: Remus Dame. Depositing organization: Leiden University. Publication: HI-NESS: a family of genetically encoded DNA labels based on a bacterial nucleoid-associated protein. Rashid FM, Mahlandt E, van der Vaart M, Boer DEC, Varela Alvarez M, Henneman B, Brocken DJW, Voskamp P, Blok AJ, Shimizu TS, Meijer AH, Luijsterburg MS, Goedhart J, Cremazy FGE, Dame RT. Nucleic Acids Res. 2021 Nov 4. pii: 6414584. doi: 10.1093/nar/gkab993. PubMed 34734265.
Backbone
  Vector backbone: pBAD33
  Backbone size w/o insert (bp): 5351
  Vector type: Bacterial Expression
Growth in bacteria
  Bacterial resistance: Chloramphenicol, 25 μg/mL
  Growth temperature: 37°C
  Growth strain: DH5alpha
  Copy number: Low Copy
Gene/Insert
  Gene/Insert name: mTurquoise2_H-NSdbd (alt name: mTq2 HI-NESS)
  Species: Synthetic
  Insert size (bp): 894
  Promoter: araBAD promoter
  Cloning method: Gibson Cloning
Terms and licenses: Academic/Nonprofit Terms; Industry Terms: Not Available to Industry
How to cite: pRD128 was a gift from Remus Dame (Addgene plasmid # 163097 ; http://n2t.net/addgene:163097 ; RRID:Addgene_163097)
