[The description below was written by a language model from this plasmid's Addgene catalogue record and pLannotate feature annotations shown in this document.]
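Description:
pRD128 is a bacterial expression plasmid built on the pBAD33 backbone for arabinose-inducible production of a fluorescent DNA label in Escherichia coli and, according to the depositor, potentially other bacteria. It replicates from the p15A origin, which the record lists as low copy and which is compatible with ColE1-type plasmids in the same cell. Selection is by chloramphenicol through a cat gene driven by its own promoter. The backbone also carries an f1/M13 phage origin and several non-functional remnants: truncated β-lactamase and tetracycline-resistance fragments, partial ColE1 and RSF origin sequences, and an IS1 fragment. These are leftovers of the vector's construction history rather than usable markers.

The payload is an 894 bp synthetic insert, mTurquoise2_H-NSdbd (also called mTq2 HI-NESS), introduced by Gibson cloning. It fuses the monomeric cyan fluorescent protein mTurquoise2 at its C-terminus to a short fragment of the E. coli hns gene, which the insert name identifies as the DNA-binding domain of the nucleoid-associated protein H-NS. The fusion sits downstream of the araBAD promoter, with the divergently transcribed araC regulator providing repression without L-arabinose and activation when it is present, so expression level can be tuned. Transcription ends at the rrnB T1 and T2 terminators that follow a residual multiple cloning site.

The construct belongs to the HI-NESS family of genetically encoded DNA labels, in which the H-NS domain targets the fluorophore to DNA, making it suited to visualising the nucleoid in live bacterial cells. The depositor sequence and the repository's sequencing result differ by only a few bases in length and give the same feature layout.
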