Features (pLannotate 1.2.2; 20 found; start..end, strand, type, name):
     96..974     -  CDS            araC: L-arabinose regulatory protein; araC
   1001..1285    +  promoter       araBAD promoter: araBAD; promoter of the L-arabinose operon of E. coli; the araC regulatory gene is transcribed in the opposite direction (Guzman et al., 1995)
   1329..2045    +  CDS            mTurquoise2: mTurquoise2 is a basic (constitutively fluorescent) cyan fluorescent protein published in 2012, derived from Aequorea victoria. It is reported to be a rapidly-maturing monomer with very low acid sensitivity.
   2046..2219    +  CDS            hns (fragment): HNS_ECOLI - Also known as bglY From Escherichia coli (strain K12).
   2225..2255    +  misc_feature   MCS (fragment): pUC18/19 multiple cloning site
   2339..2454    +  ncRNA          5S rRNA: Accession: RF00001 - 5S ribosomal RNA
   2458..2544    +  terminator     rrnB T1 terminator: Escherichia coli rrnB; transcription terminator T1 from the E. coli rrnB gene
   2636..2663    +  terminator     rrnB T2 terminator: transcription terminator T2 from the E. coli rrnB gene
   2682..2773    +  promoter       AmpR promoter: bla
   2774..2889    +  CDS            AmpR (fragment): β-lactamase; bla; confers resistance to ampicillin, carbenicillin, and related antibiotics
   2890..3184    +  CDS            bla(M) (fragment): β-lactamase lacking the signal sequence; bla(M); allows cytosolic expression of β-lactamase
   3227..3682    +  rep_origin     f1 ori (sequence partly withheld): f1 bacteriophage origin of replication; arrow indicates direction of (+) strand synthesis
   3793..4026    +  rep_origin     ori (fragment): high-copy-number ColE1/pMB1/pBR322/pUC origin of replication
   4237..4896    -  CDS            CmR: chloramphenicol acetyltransferase; cat; confers resistance to chloramphenicol
   4897..4999    -  promoter       cat promoter: promoter of the E. coli cat gene encoding chloramphenicol acetyltransferase
   5120..5263    +  mobile_element IS1 (fragment): prokaryotic transposable element IS1
   5382..5437    -  rep_origin     RSF ori (fragment): Plasmids containing the RSF 1030 origin of replication can be propagated in E. coli cells that contain additional plasmids with compatible origins.
   5525..6070    -  rep_origin     p15A ori: Plasmids containing the medium-copy-number p15A origin of replication can be propagated in E. coli cells that contain a second plasmid with the ColE1 origin.
   6103..6223    -  CDS            TcR (fragment): tetracycline efflux protein; tet; confers resistance to tetracycline
   6233..6       +  promoter       tet promoter (fragment) (across the origin): E. coli promoter for tetracycline efflux protein gene
>Addgene plasmid #163097 | pRD128 | depositor full sequence | sequence record 316012 | pRD128 sequence 6245 bps
ATCGATGCATAATGTGCCTGTCAAATGGACGAAGCAGGGATTCTGCAAACCCTATGCTACTCCGTCAAGC
CGTCAATTGTCTGATTCGTTACCAATTATGACAACTTGACGGCTACATCATTCACTTTTTCTTCACAACC
GGCACGGAACTCGCTCGGGCTGGCCCCGGTGCATTTTTTAAATACCCGCGAGAAATAGAGTTGATCGTCA
AAACCAACATTGCGACCGACGGTGGCGATAGGCATCCGGGTGGTGCTCAAAAGCAGCTTCGCCTGGCTGA
TACGTTGGTCCTCGCGCCAGCTTAAGACGCTAATCCCTAACTGCTGGCGGAAAAGATGTGACAGACGCGA
CGGCGACAAGCAAACATGCTGTGCGACGCTGGCGATATCAAAATTGCTGTCTGCCAGGTGATCGCTGATG
TACTGACAAGCCTCGCGTACCCGATTATCCATCGGTGGATGGAGCGACTCGTTAATCGCTTCCATGCGCC
GCAGTAACAATTGCTCAAGCAGATTTATCGCCAGCAGCTCCGAATAGCGCCCTTCCCCTTGCCCGGCGTT
AATGATTTGCCCAAACAGGTCGCTGAAATGCGGCTGGTGCGCTTCATCCGGGCGAAAGAACCCCGTATTG
GCAAATATTGACGGCCAGTTAAGCCATTCATGCCAGTAGGCGCGCGGACGAAAGTAAACCCACTGGTGAT
ACCATTCGCGAGCCTCCGGATGACGACCGTAGTGATGAATCTCTCCTGGCGGGAACAGCAAAATATCACC
CGGTCGGCAAACAAATTCTCGTCCCTGATTTTTCACCACCCCCTGACCGCGAATGGTGAGATTGAGAATA
TAACCTTTCATTCCCAGCGGTCGGTCGATAAAAAAATCGAGATAACCGTTGGCCTCAATCGGCGTTAAAC
CCGCCACCAGATGGGCATTAAACGAGTATCCCGGCAGCAGGGGATCATTTTGCGCTTCAGCCATACTTTT
CATACTCCCGCCATTCAGAGAAGAAACCAATTGTCCATATTGCATCAGACATTGCCGTCACTGCGTCTTT
TACTGGCTCTTCTCGCTAACCAAACCGGTAACCCCGCTTATTAAAAGCATTCTGTAACAAAGCGGGACCA
AAGCCATGACAAAAACGCGTAACAAAAGTGTCTATAATCACGGCAGAAAAGTCCACATTGATTATTTGCA
CGGCGTCACACTTTGCTATGCCATAGCATTTTTATCCATAAGATTAGCGGATCCTACCTGACGCTTTTTA
TCGCAACTCTCTACTGTTTCTCCATACCCGTTTTTTTGGGCTAGCGAATTCGAGCTCAGGAGTGTGAAAT
GGTGAGCAAGGGCGAGGAGCTGTTCACCGGGGTGGTGCCCATCCTGGTCGAGCTGGACGGCGACGTAAAC
GGCCACAAGTTCAGCGTGTCCGGCGAGGGCGAGGGCGATGCCACCTACGGCAAGCTGACCCTGAAGTTCA
TCTGCACCACCGGCAAGCTGCCCGTGCCCTGGCCCACCCTCGTGACCACCCTGTCCTGGGGCGTGCAGTG
CTTCGCCCGCTACCCCGACCACATGAAGCAGCACGACTTCTTCAAGTCCGCCATGCCCGAAGGCTACGTC
CAGGAGCGCACCATCTTCTTCAAGGACGACGGCAACTACAAGACCCGCGCCGAGGTGAAGTTCGAGGGCG
ACACCCTGGTGAACCGCATCGAGCTGAAGGGCATCGACTTCAAGGAGGACGGCAACATCCTGGGGCACAA
GCTGGAGTACAACTACTTTAGCGACAACGTCTATATCACCGCCGACAAGCAGAAGAACGGCATCAAGGCC
AACTTCAAGATCCGCCACAACATCGAGGACGGCGGCGTGCAGCTCGCCGACCACTACCAGCAGAACACCC
CCATCGGCGACGGCCCCGTGCTGCTGCCCGACAACCACTACCTGAGCACCCAGTCCAAGCTGAGCAAAGA
CCCCAACGAGAAGCGCGATCACATGGTCCTGCTGGAGTTCGTGACCGCCGCCGGGATCACTCTCGGCATG
GACGAGCTGTACAAGGCTGCCGTTAAATCTGGCACCAAAGCTAAACGTGCTCAGCGTCCGGCAAAATATA
GCTACGTTGACGAAAACGGCGAAACTAAAACCTGGACTGGCCAAGGCCGTACTCCAGCTGTAATCAAAAA
AGCAATGGATGAGCAAGGTAAATCCCTCGACGATTTCCTGATCAAGCAATAAAGCTCTAGAGTCGACCTG
CAGGCATGCAAGCTTGGCTGTTTTGGCGGATGAGAGAAGATTTTCAGCCTGATACAGATTAAATCAGAAC
GCAGAAGCGGTCTGATAAAACAGAATTTGCCTGGCGGCAGTAGCGCGGTGGTCCCACCTGACCCCATGCC
GAACTCAGAAGTGAAACGCCGTAGCGCCGATGGTAGTGTGGGGTCTCCCCATGCGAGAGTAGGGAACTGC
CAGGCATCAAATAAAACGAAAGGCTCAGTCGAAAGACTGGGCCTTTCGTTTTATCTGTTGTTTGTCGGTG
AACGCTCTCCTGAGTAGGACAAATCCGCCGGGAGCGGATTTGAACGTTGCGAAGCAACGGCCCGGAGGGT
GGCGGGCAGGACGCCCGCCATAAACTGCCAGGCATCAAATTAAGCAGAAGGCCATCCTGACGGATGGCCT
TTTTGCGTTTCTACAAACTCTTTTGTTTATTTTTCTAAATACATTCAAATATGTATCCGCTCATGAGACA
ATAACCCTGATAAATGCTTCAATAATATTGAAAAAGGAAGAGTATGAGTATTCAACATTTCCGTGTCGCC
CTTATTCCCTTTTTTGCGGCATTTTGCCTTCCTGTTTTTGCTCACCCAGAAACGCTGGTGAAAGTAAAAG
ATGCTGAAGATCAGTTGGGGCAAACTATTAACTGGCGAACTACTTACTCTAGCTTCCCGGCAACAATTAA
TAGACTGGATGGAGGCGGATAAAGTTGCAGGACCACTTCTGCGCTCGGCCCTTCCGGCTGGCTGGTTTAT
TGCTGATAAATCTGGAGCCGGTGAGCGTGGGTCTCGCGGTATCATTGCAGCACTGGGGCCAGATGGTAAG
CCCTCCCGTATCGTAGTTATCTACACGACGGGGAGTCAGGCAACTATGGATGAACGAAATAGACAGATCG
CTGAGATAGGTGCCTCACTGATTAAGCATTGGTAACTGTCAGACCAAGTTTACTCATATATACTTTAGAT
TGATT
[125 nt withheld, positions 3226-3350]
C
[141 nt withheld, positions 3352-3492]
CCTTTGACGTTGGAGTCCACGTTCTTTAATAGTGGACTCTTGTTCCAAACTTGAACAACACTCAACCCTA
TCTCGGGCTATTCTTTTGATTTATAAGGGATTTTGCCGATTTCGGCCTATTGGTTAAAAAATGAGCTGAT
TTAACAAAAATTTAACGCGAATTTTAACAAAATATTAACGTTTACAATTTAAAAGGATCTAGGTGAAGAT
CCTTTTTGATAATCTCATGACCAAAATCCCTTAACGTGAGTTTTCGTTCCACTGAGCGTCAGACCCCGTA
GAAAAGATCAAAGGATCTTCTTGAGATCCTTTTTTTCTGCGCGTAATCTGCTGCTTGCAAACAAAAAAAC
CACCGCTACCAGCGGTGGTTTGTTTGCCGGATCAAGAGCTACCAACTCTTTTTCCGAAGGTAACTGGCTT
CAGCAGAGCGCAGATACCAAATACTGTCCTTCTAGTGTAGCCGTAGTTAGGCCACCACTTCAAGAACTCT
GTAGCACCGCCTACATACCTCGCTCTGCTAATCCTGTTACCAGTCAGGCATTTGAGAAGCACACGGTCAC
ACTGCTTCCGGTAGTCAATAAACCGGTAAACCAGCAATAGACATAAGCGGCTATTTAACGACCCTGCCCT
GAACCGACGACCGGGTCGAATTTGCTTTCGAATTTCTGCCATTCATCCGCTTATTATCACTTATTCAGGC
GTAGCACCAGGCGTTTAAGGGCACCAATAACTGCCTTAAAAAAATTACGCCCCGCCCTGCCACTCATCGC
AGTACTGTTGTAATTCATTAAGCATTCTGCCGACATGGAAGCCATCACAGACGGCATGATGAACCTGAAT
CGCCAGCGGCATCAGCACCTTGTCGCCTTGCGTATAATATTTGCCCATGGTGAAAACGGGGGCGAAGAAG
TTGTCCATATTGGCCACGTTTAAATCAAAACTGGTGAAACTCACCCAGGGATTGGCTGAGACGAAAAACA
TATTCTCAATAAACCCTTTAGGGAAATAGGCCAGGTTTTCACCGTAACACGCCACATCTTGCGAATATAT
GTGTAGAAACTGCCGGAAATCGTCGTGGTATTCACTCCAGAGCGATGAAAACGTTTCAGTTTGCTCATGG
AAAACGGTGTAACAAGGGTGAACACTATCCCATATCACCAGCTCACCGTCTTTCATTGCCATACGGAATT
CCGGATGAGCATTCATCAGGCGGGCAAGAATGTGAATAAAGGCCGGATAAAACTTGTGCTTATTTTTCTT
TACGGTCTTTAAAAAGGCCGTAATATCCAGCTGAACGGTCTGGTTATAGGTACATTGAGCAACTGACTGA
AATGCCTCAAAATGTTCTTTACGATGCCATTGGGATATATCAACGGTGGTATATCCAGTGATTTTTTTCT
CCATTTTAGCTTCCTTAGCTCCTGAAAATCTCGATAACTCAAAAAATACGCCCGGTAGTGATCTTATTTC
ATTATGGTGAAAGTTGGAACCTCTTACGTGCCGATCAACGTCTCATTTTCGCCAAAAGTTGGCCCAGGGC
TTCCCGGTATCAACAGGGACACCAGGATTTATTTATTCTGCGAAGTGATCTTCCGTCACAGGTATTTATT
CGGCGCAAAGTGCGTCGGGTGATGCTGCCAACTTACTGATTTAGTGTATGATGGTGTTTTTGAGGTGCTC
CAGTGGCTTCTGTTTCTATCAGCTGTCCCTCCTGTTCAGCTACTGACGGGGTGGTGCGTAACGGCAAAAG
CACCGCCGGACATCAGCGCTAGCGGAGTGTATACTGGCTTACTATGTTGGCACTGATGAGGGTGTCAGTG
AAGTGCTTCATGTGGCAGGAGAAAAAAGGCTGCACCGGTGCGTCAGCAGAATATGTGATACAGGATATAT
TCCGCTTCCTCGCTCACTGACTCGCTACGCTCGGTCGTTCGACTGCGGCGAGCGGAAATGGCTTACGAAC
GGGGCGGAGATTTCCTGGAAGATGCCAGGAAGATACTTAACAGGGAAGTGAGAGGGCCGCGGCAAAGCCG
TTTTTCCATAGGCTCCGCCCCCCTGACAAGCATCACGAAATCTGACGCTCAAATCAGTGGTGGCGAAACC
CGACAGGACTATAAAGATACCAGGCGTTTCCCCCTGGCGGCTCCCTCGTGCGCTCTCCTGTTCCTGCCTT
TCGGTTTACCGGTGTCATTCCGCTGTTATGGCCGCGTTTGTCTCATTCCACGCCTGACACTCAGTTCCGG
GTAGGCAGTTCGCTCCAAGCTGGACTGTATGCACGAACCCCCCGTTCAGTCCGACCGCTGCGCCTTATCC
GGTAACTATCGTCTTGAGTCCAACCCGGAAAGACATGCAAAAGCACCACTGGCAGCAGCCACTGGTAATT
GATTTAGAGGAGTTAGTCTTGAAGTCATGCGCCGGTTAAGGCTAAACTGAAAGGACAAGTTTTGGTGACT
GCGCTCCTCCAAGCCAGTTACCTCGGTTCAAAGAGTTGGTAGCTCAGAGAACCTTCGAAAAACCGCCCTG
CAAGGCGGTTTTTTCGTTTTCAGAGCAAGAGATTACGCGCAGACCAAAACGATCTCAAGAAGATCATCTT
ATTAATCAGATAAAATATTTGCTCATGAGCCCGAAGTGGCGAGCCCGATCTTCCCCATCGGTGATGTCGG
CGATATAGGCGCCAGCAACCGCACCTGTGGCGCCGGTGATGCCGGCCACGATGCGTCCGGCGTAGAGGAT
CTGCTCATGTTTGACAGCTTATC
