Features (pLannotate 1.2.2; 20 found; start..end, strand, type, name):
     96..974     -  CDS            araC: L-arabinose regulatory protein; araC
   1001..1285    +  promoter       araBAD promoter: araBAD; promoter of the L-arabinose operon of E. coli; the araC regulatory gene is transcribed in the opposite direction (Guzman et al., 1995)
   1329..2045    +  CDS            mTurquoise2: mTurquoise2 is a basic (constitutively fluorescent) cyan fluorescent protein published in 2012, derived from Aequorea victoria. It is reported to be a rapidly-maturing monomer with very low acid sensitivity.
   2046..2219    +  CDS            hns (fragment): HNS_ECOLI - Also known as bglY From Escherichia coli (strain K12).
   2225..2255    +  misc_feature   MCS (fragment): pUC18/19 multiple cloning site
   2339..2454    +  ncRNA          5S rRNA: Accession: RF00001 - 5S ribosomal RNA
   2458..2544    +  terminator     rrnB T1 terminator: Escherichia coli rrnB; transcription terminator T1 from the E. coli rrnB gene
   2636..2663    +  terminator     rrnB T2 terminator: transcription terminator T2 from the E. coli rrnB gene
   2682..2773    +  promoter       AmpR promoter: bla
   2774..2893    +  CDS            AmpR (fragment): β-lactamase; bla; confers resistance to ampicillin, carbenicillin, and related antibiotics
   2894..3188    +  CDS            bla(M) (fragment): β-lactamase lacking the signal sequence; bla(M); allows cytosolic expression of β-lactamase
   3231..3611    +  rep_origin     M13 ori (sequence partly withheld): M13 bacteriophage origin of replication; arrow indicates direction of (+) strand synthesis
   3797..4030    +  rep_origin     ori (fragment): high-copy-number ColE1/pMB1/pBR322/pUC origin of replication
   4242..4901    -  CDS            CmR: chloramphenicol acetyltransferase; cat; confers resistance to chloramphenicol
   4902..5004    -  promoter       cat promoter: promoter of the E. coli cat gene encoding chloramphenicol acetyltransferase
   5125..5268    +  mobile_element IS1 (fragment): prokaryotic transposable element IS1
   5387..5442    -  rep_origin     RSF ori (fragment): Plasmids containing the RSF 1030 origin of replication can be propagated in E. coli cells that contain additional plasmids with compatible origins.
   5530..6075    -  rep_origin     p15A ori: Plasmids containing the medium-copy-number p15A origin of replication can be propagated in E. coli cells that contain a second plasmid with the ColE1 origin.
   6112..6232    -  CDS            TcR (fragment): tetracycline efflux protein; tet; confers resistance to tetracycline
   6242..6       +  promoter       tet promoter (fragment) (across the origin): E. coli promoter for tetracycline efflux protein gene
>Addgene plasmid #163097 | pRD128 | addgene full sequence | sequence record 321838 | Addgene NGS Result
ATCGATGCATAATGTGCCTGTCAAATGGACGAAGCAGGGATTCTGCAAACCCTATGCTACTCCGTCAAGC
CGTCAATTGTCTGATTCGTTACCAATTATGACAACTTGACGGCTACATCATTCACTTTTTCTTCACAACC
GGCACGGAACTCGCTCGGGCTGGCCCCGGTGCATTTTTTAAATACCCGCGAGAAATAGAGTTGATCGTCA
AAACCAACATTGCGACCGACGGTGGCGATAGGCATCCGGGTGGTGCTCAAAAGCAGCTTCGCCTGGCTGA
TACGTTGGTCCTCGCGCCAGCTTAAGACGCTAATCCCTAACTGCTGGCGGAAAAGATGTGACAGACGCGA
CGGCGACAAGCAAACATGCTGTGCGACGCTGGCGATATCAAAATTGCTGTCTGCCAGGTGATCGCTGATG
TACTGACAAGCCTCGCGTACCCGATTATCCATCGGTGGATGGAGCGACTCGTTAATCGCTTCCATGCGCC
GCAGTAACAATTGCTCAAGCAGATTTATCGCCAGCAGCTCCGAATAGCGCCCTTCCCCTTGCCCGGCGTT
AATGATTTGCCCAAACAGGTCGCTGAAATGCGGCTGGTGCGCTTCATCCGGGCGAAAGAACCCCGTATTG
GCAAATATTGACGGCCAGTTAAGCCATTCATGCCAGTAGGCGCGCGGACGAAAGTAAACCCACTGGTGAT
ACCATTCGCGAGCCTCCGGATGACGACCGTAGTGATGAATCTCTCCTGGCGGGAACAGCAAAATATCACC
CGGTCGGCAAACAAATTCTCGTCCCTGATTTTTCACCACCCCCTGACCGCGAATGGTGAGATTGAGAATA
TAACCTTTCATTCCCAGCGGTCGGTCGATAAAAAAATCGAGATAACCGTTGGCCTCAATCGGCGTTAAAC
CCGCCACCAGATGGGCATTAAACGAGTATCCCGGCAGCAGGGGATCATTTTGCGCTTCAGCCATACTTTT
CATACTCCCGCCATTCAGAGAAGAAACCAATTGTCCATATTGCATCAGACATTGCCGTCACTGCGTCTTT
TACTGGCTCTTCTCGCTAACCAAACCGGTAACCCCGCTTATTAAAAGCATTCTGTAACAAAGCGGGACCA
AAGCCATGACAAAAACGCGTAACAAAAGTGTCTATAATCACGGCAGAAAAGTCCACATTGATTATTTGCA
CGGCGTCACACTTTGCTATGCCATAGCATTTTTATCCATAAGATTAGCGGATCCTACCTGACGCTTTTTA
TCGCAACTCTCTACTGTTTCTCCATACCCGTTTTTTTGGGCTAGCGAATTCGAGCTCAGGAGTGTGAAAT
GGTGAGCAAGGGCGAGGAGCTGTTCACCGGGGTGGTGCCCATCCTGGTCGAGCTGGACGGCGACGTAAAC
GGCCACAAGTTCAGCGTGTCCGGCGAGGGCGAGGGCGATGCCACCTACGGCAAGCTGACCCTGAAGTTCA
TCTGCACCACCGGCAAGCTGCCCGTGCCCTGGCCCACCCTCGTGACCACCCTGTCCTGGGGCGTGCAGTG
CTTCGCCCGCTACCCCGACCACATGAAGCAGCACGACTTCTTCAAGTCCGCCATGCCCGAAGGCTACGTC
CAGGAGCGCACCATCTTCTTCAAGGACGACGGCAACTACAAGACCCGCGCCGAGGTGAAGTTCGAGGGCG
ACACCCTGGTGAACCGCATCGAGCTGAAGGGCATCGACTTCAAGGAGGACGGCAACATCCTGGGGCACAA
GCTGGAGTACAACTACTTTAGCGACAACGTCTATATCACCGCCGACAAGCAGAAGAACGGCATCAAGGCC
AACTTCAAGATCCGCCACAACATCGAGGACGGCGGCGTGCAGCTCGCCGACCACTACCAGCAGAACACCC
CCATCGGCGACGGCCCCGTGCTGCTGCCCGACAACCACTACCTGAGCACCCAGTCCAAGCTGAGCAAAGA
CCCCAACGAGAAGCGCGATCACATGGTCCTGCTGGAGTTCGTGACCGCCGCCGGGATCACTCTCGGCATG
GACGAGCTGTACAAGGCTGCCGTTAAATCTGGCACCAAAGCTAAACGTGCTCAGCGTCCGGCAAAATATA
GCTACGTTGACGAAAACGGCGAAACTAAAACCTGGACTGGCCAAGGCCGTACTCCAGCTGTAATCAAAAA
AGCAATGGATGAGCAAGGTAAATCCCTCGACGATTTCCTGATCAAGCAATAAAGCTCTAGAGTCGACCTG
CAGGCATGCAAGCTTGGCTGTTTTGGCGGATGAGAGAAGATTTTCAGCCTGATACAGATTAAATCAGAAC
GCAGAAGCGGTCTGATAAAACAGAATTTGCCTGGCGGCAGTAGCGCGGTGGTCCCACCTGACCCCATGCC
GAACTCAGAAGTGAAACGCCGTAGCGCCGATGGTAGTGTGGGGTCTCCCCATGCGAGAGTAGGGAACTGC
CAGGCATCAAATAAAACGAAAGGCTCAGTCGAAAGACTGGGCCTTTCGTTTTATCTGTTGTTTGTCGGTG
AACGCTCTCCTGAGTAGGACAAATCCGCCGGGAGCGGATTTGAACGTTGCGAAGCAACGGCCCGGAGGGT
GGCGGGCAGGACGCCCGCCATAAACTGCCAGGCATCAAATTAAGCAGAAGGCCATCCTGACGGATGGCCT
TTTTGCGTTTCTACAAACTCTTTTGTTTATTTTTCTAAATACATTCAAATATGTATCCGCTCATGAGACA
ATAACCCTGATAAATGCTTCAATAATATTGAAAAAGGAAGAGTATGAGTATTCAACATTTCCGTGTCGCC
CTTATTCCCTTTTTTGCGGCATTTTGCCTTCCTGTTTTTGCTCACCCAGAAACGCTGGTGAAAGTAAAAG
ATGCTGAAGATCAGTTGGGTGCAGCAAACTATTAACTGGCGAACTACTTACTCTAGCTTCCCGGCAACAA
TTAATAGACTGGATGGAGGCGGATAAAGTTGCAGGACCACTTCTGCGCTCGGCCCTTCCGGCTGGCTGGT
TTATTGCTGATAAATCTGGAGCCGGTGAGCGTGGGTCTCGCGGTATCATTGCAGCACTGGGGCCAGATGG
TAAGCCCTCCCGTATCGTAGTTATCTACACGACGGGGAGTCAGGCAACTATGGATGAACGAAATAGACAG
ATCGCTGAGATAGGTGCCTCACTGATTAAGCATTGGTAACTGTCAGACCAAGTTTACTCATATATACTTT
AGATTGATT
[125 nt withheld, positions 3230-3354]
C
[141 nt withheld, positions 3356-3496]
CCTTTGACGTTGGAGTCCACGTTCTTT
[37 nt withheld, positions 3524-3560]
ACCCTATCTCGGGCTATTCTTTTGATTTATAAGGGATTTTGCCGATTTCGGCCTATTGGTTAAAAAATGA
GCTGATTTAACAAAAATTTAACGCGAATTTTAACAAAATATTAACGTTTACAATTTAAAAGGATCTAGGT
GAAGATCCTTTTTGATAATCTCATGACCAAAATCCCTTAACGTGAGTTTTCGTTCCACTGAGCGTCAGAC
CCCGTAGAAAAGATCAAAGGATCTTCTTGAGATCCTTTTTTTCTGCGCGTAATCTGCTGCTTGCAAACAA
AAAAACCACCGCTACCAGCGGTGGTTTGTTTGCCGGATCAAGAGCTACCAACTCTTTTTCCGAAGGTAAC
TGGCTTCAGCAGAGCGCAGATACCAAATACTGTCCTTCTAGTGTAGCCGTAGTTAGGCCACCACTTCAAG
AACTCTGTAGCACCGCCTACATACCTCGCTCTGCTAATCCTGTTACCAGTCAGGCATTTGAGAAGCACAC
GGTCACACTGCTTCCGGTAGTCAATAAACCGGTAAACCAGCAATAGACATAAGCGGCTATTTAACGACCC
TGCCCTGAACCGACGACCGGGTCGAATTTGCTTTCGAATTTCTGCCATTCATCCGCTTATTATCACTTAT
TCAGGCGTAGCAACCAGGCGTTTAAGGGCACCAATAACTGCCTTAAAAAAATTACGCCCCGCCCTGCCAC
TCATCGCAGTACTGTTGTAATTCATTAAGCATTCTGCCGACATGGAAGCCATCACAAACGGCATGATGAA
CCTGAATCGCCAGCGGCATCAGCACCTTGTCGCCTTGCGTATAATATTTGCCCATGGTGAAAACGGGGGC
GAAGAAGTTGTCCATATTGGCCACGTTTAAATCAAAACTGGTGAAACTCACCCAGGGATTGGCTGAGACG
AAAAACATATTCTCAATAAACCCTTTAGGGAAATAGGCCAGGTTTTCACCGTAACACGCCACATCTTGCG
AATATATGTGTAGAAACTGCCGGAAATCGTCGTGGTATTCACTCCAGAGCGATGAAAACGTTTCAGTTTG
CTCATGGAAAACGGTGTAACAAGGGTGAACACTATCCCATATCACCAGCTCACCGTCTTTCATTGCCATA
CGGAATTCCGGATGAGCATTCATCAGGCGGGCAAGAATGTGAATAAAGGCCGGATAAAACTTGTGCTTAT
TTTTCTTTACGGTCTTTAAAAAGGCCGTAATATCCAGCTGAACGGTCTGGTTATAGGTACATTGAGCAAC
TGACTGAAATGCCTCAAAATGTTCTTTACGATGCCATTGGGATATATCAACGGTGGTATATCCAGTGATT
TTTTTCTCCATTTTAGCTTCCTTAGCTCCTGAAAATCTCGATAACTCAAAAAATACGCCCGGTAGTGATC
TTATTTCATTATGGTGAAAGTTGGAACCTCTTACGTGCCGATCAACGTCTCATTTTCGCCAAAAGTTGGC
CCAGGGCTTCCCGGTATCAACAGGGACACCAGGATTTATTTATTCTGCGAAGTGATCTTCCGTCACAGGT
ATTTATTCGGCGCAAAGTGCGTCGGGTGATGCTGCCAACTTACTGATTTAGTGTATGATGGTGTTTTTGA
GGTGCTCCAGTGGCTTCTGTTTCTATCAGCTGTCCCTCCTGTTCAGCTACTGACGGGGTGGTGCGTAACG
GCAAAAGCACCGCCGGACATCAGCGCTAGCGGAGTGTATACTGGCTTACTATGTTGGCACTGATGAGGGT
GTCAGTGAAGTGCTTCATGTGGCAGGAGAAAAAAGGCTGCACCGGTGCGTCAGCAGAATATGTGATACAG
GATATATTCCGCTTCCTCGCTCACTGACTCGCTACGCTCGGTCGTTCGACTGCGGCGAGCGGAAATGGCT
TACGAACGGGGCGGAGATTTCCTGGAAGATGCCAGGAAGATACTTAACAGGGAAGTGAGAGGGCCGCGGC
AAAGCCGTTTTTCCATAGGCTCCGCCCCCCTGACAAGCATCACGAAATCTGACGCTCAAATCAGTGGTGG
CGAAACCCGACAGGACTATAAAGATACCAGGCGTTTCCCCCTGGCGGCTCCCTCGTGCGCTCTCCTGTTC
CTGCCTTTCGGTTTACCGGTGTCATTCCGCTGTTATGGCCGCGTTTGTCTCATTCCACGCCTGACACTCA
GTTCCGGGTAGGCAGTTCGCTCCAAGCTGGACTGTATGCACGAACCCCCCGTTCAGTCCGACCGCTGCGC
CTTATCCGGTAACTATCGTCTTGAGTCCAACCCGGAAAGACATGCAAAAGCACCACTGGCAGCAGCCACT
GGTAATTGATTTAGAGGAGTTAGTCTTGAAGTCATGCGCCGGTTAAGGCTAAACTGAAAGGACAAGTTTT
GGTGACTGCGCTCCTCCAAGCCAGTTACCTCGGTTCAAAGAGTTGGTAGCTCAGAGAACCTTCGAAAAAC
CGCCCTGCAAGGCGGTTTTTTCGTTTTCAGAGCAAGAGATTACGCGCAGACCAAAACGATCTCAAGAAGA
TCATCTTATTAATCAGATAAAATATTTCTAGGCTCATGAGCCCGAAGTGGCGAGCCCGATCTTCCCCATC
GGTGATGTCGGCGATATAGGCGCCAGCAACCGCACCTGTGGCGCCGGTGATGCCGGCCACGATGCGTCCG
GCGTAGAGGATCTGCTCATGTTTGACAGCTTATC
